>Addgene plasmid #230240 | AiP12757 - pAAV-AiE0730m-minBG-SYFP2-WPRE3-BGHpA (Alias: CN2757) | addgene full sequence | sequence record 470521 | Addgene NGS Result
CAGGTCTGGGTGGGAGTCATGCAAACCAGGTATGGCAGCAAGATTTATTTTGCCTTTCAGAAAAGACAGG
CCCAGACTGGCCACTACTGGAACAGCTAGGATAGAGCTCGGGCTGGGCATAAAAGTCAGGGCAGAGCCAT
CTATTGCTTACATTTGCTTCTGGGATCCAGATCTTTCGAAGCTAGCGCTACCGGTCGCCACCATGGTGAG
CAAGGGCGAGGAGCTGTTCACCGGGGTGGTGCCCATCCTGGTCGAGCTGGACGGCGACGTAAACGGCCAC
AAGTTCAGCGTGTCCGGCGAGGGCGAGGGCGATGCCACCTACGGCAAGCTGACCCTGAAGCTGATCTGCA
CCACCGGCAAGCTGCCCGTGCCCTGGCCCACCCTCGTGACCACCCTGGGCTACGGCGTGCAGTGCTTCGC
CCGCTACCCCGACCACATGAAGCAGCACGACTTCTTCAAGTCCGCCATGCCCGAAGGCTACGTCCAGGAG
CGCACCATCTTCTTCAAGGACGACGGCAACTACAAGACCCGCGCCGAGGTGAAGTTCGAGGGCGACACCC
TGGTGAACCGCATCGAGCTGAAGGGCATCGACTTCAAGGAGGACGGCAACATCCTGGGGCACAAGCTGGA
GTACAACTACAACAGCCACAACGTCTATATCACCGCCGACAAGCAGAAGAACGGCATCAAGGCCAACTTC
AAGATCCGCCACAACATCGAGGACGGCGGCGTGCAGCTCGCCGACCACTACCAGCAGAACACCCCCATCG
GCGACGGCCCCGTGCTGCTGCCCGACAACCACTACCTGAGCTACCAGTCCAAGCTGAGCAAAGACCCCAA
CGAGAAGCGCGATCACATGGTCCTGCTGGAGTTCGTGACCGCCGCCGGGATCACTCTCGGCATGGACGAG
CTGTACAAGTAAGTCGACGGCGCGCCGCGGCCGCGAATTCGATATCATAATCAACCTCTGGATTACAAAA
TTTGTGAAAGATTGACTGGTATTCTTAACTATGTTGCTCCTTTTACGCTATGTGGATACGCTGCTTTAAT
GCCTTTGTATCATGCTATTGCTTCCCGTATGGCTTTCATTTTCTCCTCCTTGTATAAATCCTGGTTAGTT
CTTGCCACGGCGGAACTCATCGCCGCCTGCCTTGCCCGCTGCTGGACAGGGGCTCGGCTGTTGGGCACTG
ACAATTCCGTGGCTCGAGAGATCTTCGACTGTGCCTTCTAGTTGCCAGCCATCTGTTGTTTGCCCCTCCC
CCGTGCCTTCCTTGACCCTGGAAGGTGCCACTCCCACTGTCCTTTCCTAATAAAATGAGGAAATTGCATC
GCATTGTCTGAGTAGGTGTCATTCTATTCTGGGGGGTGGGGTGGGGCAGGACAGCAAGGGGGAGGATTGG
GAAGACAATAGCAGGCATGAGATCTCACGTGCGGACCGAGCGGCCGCAGGAACCCCTAGTGATGGAGTTG
GCCACTCCCTCTCTGCGCGCTCGCTCGCTCACTGAGGCCGGGCGACCAAAGGTCGCCCGACGCCCGGGCT
TTGCCCGGGCGGCCTCAGTGAGCGAGCGAGCGCGCAGCTGCCTGCAGGGGCGCCTGATGCGGTATTTTCT
CCTTACGCATCTGTGCGGTATTTCACACCGCATA
[95 nt withheld, positions 1645-1739]
T
[46 nt withheld, positions 1741-1786]
C
[141 nt withheld, positions 1788-1928]
CCTTTGACGTTGGAGTCCACGTTCTTT
[37 nt withheld, positions 1956-1992]
ACTCTATCTCGGGCTATTCTTTTGATTTATAAGGGATTTTGCCGATTTCGGTCTATTGGTTAAAAAATGA
GCTGATTTAACAAAAATTTAACGCGAATTTTAACAAAATATTAACGTTTACAATTTTATGGTGCACTCTC
AGTACAATCTGCTCTGATGCCGCATAGTTAAGCCAGCCCCGACACCCGCCAACACCCGCTGACGCGCCCT
GACGGGCTTGTCTGCTCCCGGCATCCGCTTACAGACAAGCTGTGACCGTCTCCGGGAGCTGCATGTGTCA
GAGGTTTTCACCGTCATCACCGAAACGCGCGAGACGAAAGGGCCTCGTGATACGCCTATTTTTATAGGTT
AATGTCATGATAATAATGGTTTCTTAGACGTCAGGTGGCACTTTTCGGGGAAATGTGCGCGGAACCCCTA
TTTGTTTATTTTTCTAAATACATTCAAATATGTATCCGCTCATGAGACAATAACCCTGATAAATGCTTCA
ATAATATTGAAAAAGGAAGAGTATGAGTATTCAACATTTCCGTGTCGCCCTTATTCCCTTTTTTGCGGCA
TTTTGCCTTCCTGTTTTTGCTCACCCAGAAACGCTGGTGAAAGTAAAAGATGCTGAAGATCAGTTGGGTG
CACGAGTGGGTTACATCGAACTGGATCTCAACAGCGGTAAGATCCTTGAGAGTTTTCGCCCCGAAGAACG
TTTTCCAATGATGAGCACTTTTAAAGTTCTGCTATGTGGCGCGGTATTATCCCGTATTGACGCCGGGCAA
GAGCAACTCGGTCGCCGCATACACTATTCTCAGAATGACTTGGTTGAGTACTCACCAGTCACAGAAAAGC
ATCTTACGGATGGCATGACAGTAAGAGAATTATGCAGTGCTGCCATAACCATGAGTGATAACACTGCGGC
CAACTTACTTCTGACAACGATCGGAGGACCGAAGGAGCTAACCGCTTTTTTGCACAACATGGGGGATCAT
GTAACTCGCCTTGATCGTTGGGAACCGGAGCTGAATGAAGCCATACCAAACGACGAGCGTGACACCACGA
TGCCTGTAGCAATGGCAACAACGTTGCGCAAACTATTAACTGGCGAACTACTTACTCTAGCTTCCCGGCA
ACAATTAATAGACTGGATGGAGGCGGATAAAGTTGCAGGACCACTTCTGCGCTCGGCCCTTCCGGCTGGC
TGGTTTATTGCTGATAAATCTGGAGCCGGTGAGCGTGGGTCTCGCGGTATCATTGCAGCACTGGGGCCAG
ATGGTAAGCCCTCCCGTATCGTAGTTATCTACACGACGGGGAGTCAGGCAACTATGGATGAACGAAATAG
ACAGATCGCTGAGATAGGTGCCTCACTGATTAAGCATTGGTAACTGTCAGACCAAGTTTACTCATATATA
CTTTAGATTGATTTAAAACTTCATTTTTAATTTAAAAGGATCTAGGTGAAGATCCTTTTTGATAATCTCA
TGACCAAAATCCCTTAACGTGAGTTTTCGTTCCACTGAGCGTCAGACCCCGTAGAAAAGATCAAAGGATC
TTCTTGAGATCCTTTTTTTCTGCGCGTAATCTGCTGCTTGCAAACAAAAAAACCACCGCTACCAGCGGTG
GTTTGTTTGCCGGATCAAGAGCTACCAACTCTTTTTCCGAAGGTAACTGGCTTCAGCAGAGCGCAGATAC
CAAATACTGTTCTTCTAGTGTAGCCGTAGTTAGGCCACCACTTCAAGAACTCTGTAGCACCGCCTACATA
CCTCGCTCTGCTAATCCTGTTACCAGTGGCTGCTGCCAGTGGCGATAAGTCGTGTCTTACCGGGTTGGAC
TCAAGACGATAGTTACCGGATAAGGCGCAGCGGTCGGGCTGAACGGGGGGTTCGTGCACACAGCCCAGCT
TGGAGCGAACGACCTACACCGAACTGAGATACCTACAGCGTGAGCTATGAGAAAGCGCCACGCTTCCCGA
AGGGAGAAAGGCGGACAGGTATCCGGTAAGCGGCAGGGTCGGAACAGGAGAGCGCACGAGGGAGCTTCCA
GGGGGAAACGCCTGGTATCTTTATAGTCCTGTCGGGTTTCGCCACCTCTGACTTGAGCGTCGATTTTTGT
GATGCTCGTCAGGGGGGCGGAGCCTATGGAAAAACGCCAGCAACGCGGCCTTTTTACGGTTCCTGGCCTT
TTGCTGGCCTTTTGCTCACATGTCCTGCAGGCAGCTGCGCGCTCGCTCGCTCACTGAGGCCGCCCGGGCG
TCGGGCGACCTTTGGTCGCCCGGCCTCAGTGAGCGAGCGAGCGCGCAGAGAGGGAGTGGCCAACTCCATC
ACTAGGGGTTCCTGCGGCCGCACGCGTGGCAGATCTTTCCTCAAGAAAATGCTGTAGAGGACAGAGATGT
ACATTTGGGAACCAGCATGGATTGGGTTCTGTAGAAGTCTATCCGATATTGCTACACTCTGGCCTCTCCA
CAAAGAAGCACATGCATTTGAGAACTGGATAAACTTCCCAGCTTAGATCAGGAAAGACTTCCCATCCATA
TTTAACATGAAGTGATAAGAAGATAGGCTTTCCAAGAACAGAACGTTGGTAAACATCCAACTCACCAGTC
TCCCAGCATTCCTGGCTGACACC
Features (pLannotate 1.2.2; 14 found; start..end, strand, type, name):
    203..919     +  CDS            SYFP2: SYFP2 is a basic (constitutively fluorescent) yellow fluorescent protein published in 2006, derived from Aequorea victoria. It is reported to be a very rapidly-maturing monomer with moderate acid sensitivity.
    959..1116    +  misc_feature   WPRE (fragment): woodchuck hepatitis virus posttranscriptional regulatory element
   1122..1202    +  misc_feature   WPRE (fragment): woodchuck hepatitis virus posttranscriptional regulatory element
   1219..1330    +  polyA_signal   bGH poly(A) signal: bovine growth hormone polyadenylation signal
   1448..1588    +  repeat_region  AAV2 ITR: inverted terminal repeat of adeno-associated virus serotype 2 inverted
   1593..1644    -  misc_feature   bom (fragment): basis of mobility region from pBR322
   1663..2118    +  rep_origin     f1 ori (sequence partly withheld): f1 bacteriophage origin of replication; arrow indicates direction of (+) strand synthesis
   2119..2168    -  misc_feature   bom (fragment): basis of mobility region from pBR322
   2270..2305    -  CDS            rop (fragment): Rop protein, which maintains plasmids at low copy number; rop
   2400..2504    +  promoter       AmpR promoter: bla
   2505..3365    +  CDS            AmpR: β-lactamase; bla; confers resistance to ampicillin, carbenicillin, and related antibiotics
   3536..4124    +  rep_origin     ori: high-copy-number ColE1/pMB1/pBR322/pUC origin of replication
   4197..4224    +  repeat_region  AAV2 ITR (fragment): inverted terminal repeat of adeno-associated virus serotype 2 inverted
   4253..4280    +  repeat_region  AAV2 ITR (fragment): inverted terminal repeat of adeno-associated virus serotype 2 inverted
