[The description below was written by a language model from this plasmid's Addgene catalogue record and pLannotate feature annotations shown in this document.]
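Description:
AiP12757 - pAAV-AiE0730m-minBG-SYFP2-WPRE3-BGHpA (alias CN2757) is a 4.6 kb AAV transfer plasmid built on a pAAV2 backbone and used to produce recombinant adeno-associated virus carrying an enhancer-driven fluorescent reporter. It is propagated in bacteria as a high-copy plasmid through a ColE1/pUC-type origin and selected with ampicillin via the β-lactamase gene and its own promoter. An f1 phage origin is also present, along with small remnants of the pBR322 bom and rop regions. The recorded host is a recombination-deficient stable strain, a common choice for keeping the repeat-rich ITRs intact.

The payload sits between AAV2 inverted terminal repeats, which supply the cis signals for genome replication and packaging. One ITR is annotated in full, while the other appears only as two short fragments in the automated annotation. Within the cassette, the AiE0730m enhancer is placed upstream of minBG, a minimal promoter, so that transcription depends largely on the activity of the enhancer in a given cell type. Neither the enhancer nor minBG was picked up in the feature table, and they presumably occupy the unannotated stretch between the fragmented ITR and the start of the coding sequence. The expressed gene is SYFP2, a fast-maturing monomeric yellow fluorescent protein derived from Aequorea victoria. It is followed by WPRE3, a shortened woodchuck hepatitis virus posttranscriptional element (annotated as two WPRE fragments) that boosts transcript expression, and by the bovine growth hormone polyadenylation signal.

The construct is part of a collection of enhancer AAVs for genetic access to cortical cell types. It labels the brain cell populations in which AiE0730m is active, though the record does not state which populations those are.
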