Addgene plasmid #230240: AiP12757 - pAAV-AiE0730m-minBG-SYFP2-WPRE3-BGHpA (Alias: CN2757)
Purpose: AiE0730m is an enhancer sequence, designed to drive AAV-mediated transgene expression in specific populations of brain cells
Depositing lab: Allen Institute for Brain Science & Boaz Levi. Depositing organization: Allen Institute. Publication: A suite of enhancer AAVs and transgenic mouse lines for genetic access to cortical cell types. Ben-Simon Y, Hooper M, Narayan S, Daigle TL, Dwivedi D, Way SW, Oster A, Stafford DA, Mich JK, Taormina MJ, Martinez RA, Opitz-Araya X, Roth JR, Alexander JR, Allen S, Amster A, Arbuckle J, Ayala A, Baker PM, Bakken TE, Barcelli T, Barta S, Bendrick J, Bertagnolli D, Bielstein C, Bishwakarma P, Bowlus J, Boyer G, Brouner K, Casian B, Casper T, Chakka AB, Chakrabarty R, Chance RK, Chavan S, Clark M, Colbert K, Collman F, Daniel S, Departee M, DiValentin P, Donadio N, Dotson N, Egdorf T, Fliss T, Gabitto M, Garcia J, Gary A, Gasperini M, Gloe J, Goldy J, Gore BB, Graybuck L, Greisman N, Haeseleer F, Halterman C, Haradon Z, Hastings SD, Helback O, Ho W, Hockemeyer D, Huang C, Huff S, Hunker A, Johansen N, Jones D, Juneau Z, Kalmbach B, Kannan M, Khem S, Kussick E, Kutsal R, Larsen R, Lee C, Lee AY, Leibly M, Lenz GH, Li S, Liang E, Lusk N, Madigan Z, Malloy J, Malone J, McCue R, Melchor J, Mollenkopf T, Moosman S, Morin E, Newman D, Ng L, Ngo K, Omstead V, Otto S, Oyama A, Pena N, Pham T, Phillips E, Pom CA, Potekhina L, Ransford S, Ray PL, Rette D, Reynoldson C, Rimorin C, Rocha D, Ruiz A, Sanchez REA, Sawyer L, Sedeno-Cortes A, Sevigny JP, Shapovalova N, Shepard N, Shulga L, Sigler AR, Siverts L, Soliman S, Somasundaram S, Staats B, Stewart K, Szelenyi E, Tieu M, Trader C, Tran A, van Velthoven CTJ, Walker M, Wang Y, Weed N, Wirthlin M, Wood T, Wynalda B, Yao Z, Zhou T, Ariza J, Dee N, Reding M, Ronellenfitch K, Mufti S, Sunkin SM, Smith KA, Esposito L, Waters J, Thyagarajan B, Yao S, Lein ES, Zeng H, Levi BP, Ngai J, Ting JT, Tasic B. Cell. 2025 May 16:S0092-8674(25)00513-6. doi: 10.1016/j.cell.2025.05.002. PubMed 40403729.
Backbone
  Vector backbone: pAAV2
  Vector type: AAV
Growth in bacteria
  Bacterial resistance: Ampicillin, 100 μg/mL
  Growth temperature: 37°C
  Growth strain: NEB Stable
  Copy number: High Copy
Gene/Insert
  Gene/Insert name: SYFP2
  Species: Synthetic
  Promoter: minBG
  Cloning method: Gibson Cloning
Terms and licenses: Academic/Nonprofit Terms; Industry Terms: Not Available to Industry
How to cite: AiP12757 - pAAV-AiE0730m-minBG-SYFP2-WPRE3-BGHpA (Alias: CN2757) was a gift from Allen Institute for Brain Science & Boaz Levi (Addgene plasmid # 230240 ; http://n2t.net/addgene:230240 ; RRID:Addgene_230240)
